Addgene plasmid #20526: pWZL Neo Myr Flag MAPK6
Depositing lab: William Hahn & Jean Zhao. Depositing organization: Dana-Farber Cancer Institute. Publication: Integrative Genomic Approaches Identify IKBKE as a Breast Cancer Oncogene (Kinase Library Clones). Boehm JS, Zhao JJ, Yao J, Kim SY, Firestein R, Dunn IF, Sjostrom SK, Garraway LA, Weremowicz S, Richardson AL, Greulich H, Stewart CJ, Mulvey LA, Shen RR, Ambrogio L, Hirozane-Kishikawa T, Hill DE, Vidal M, Meyerson M, Grenier JK, Hinkle G, Root DE, Roberts TM, Lander ES, Polyak K, Hahn WC. Cell. 2007 Jun 15. 129(6):1065-1079. 10.1016/j.cell.2007.03.052 PubMed 17574021.
Backbone
  Vector backbone: pWZL-Neo-Myr-Flag-DEST
  Backbone manufacturer: William Hahn Lab (available at Addgene, #15300)
  Vector type: Mammalian Expression, Retroviral
  Selectable markers: Neomycin (select with G418)
Growth in bacteria
  Bacterial resistance: Ampicillin, 100 μg/mL
  Growth temperature: 37°C
  Growth strain: Stbl3
  Growth instructions: Stbl3 cells to prevent recombination.
  Copy number: Unknown
Gene/Insert
  Gene/Insert name: MAPK6 (alt name: mitogen-activated protein kinase 6)
  Species: H. sapiens (human)
  GenBank ID: NM_002748
  Entrez Gene: MAPK6 (a.k.a. ERK3, HsT17250, PRKM6, p97MAPK)
  Tag / fusion protein: Myr (N terminal on backbone); Flag (N terminal on backbone)
  Cloning method: Gateway Cloning
  Sequencing primers: 5′ pWZL-Fwd (GAA CCT CCT CGT TCG ACC); 3′ pWZL-Rev (TTC CGG GCC CTC ACA TTG)
Resource information
  A portion of this plasmid was derived from a plasmid made by: 4-E10
Terms and licenses: Academic/Nonprofit Terms; Industry Terms: Not Available to Industry
Depositor comments: ORFs were cloned into Gateway compatible pEntry vectors. An LR recombination reaction was performed to move the ORF to pWZL-Neo-Myr-Flag DEST such that the ORF would have 5' myristoylation and flag tags. This plasmid is part of a kinase library, and the gene has been verified, but has not been fully sequenced for minor mutations. Please see the following link for plasmids from this article that are not part of the kinase library http://www.addgene.org/pubmed/17574021
How to cite: pWZL Neo Myr Flag MAPK6 was a gift from William Hahn & Jean Zhao (Addgene plasmid # 20526 ; http://n2t.net/addgene:20526 ; RRID:Addgene_20526)
