[The description below was written by a language model from this plasmid's Addgene catalogue record.]
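Description:
pWZL Neo Myr Flag MAPK6 is a retroviral mammalian expression plasmid built on the Gateway-compatible destination vector pWZL-Neo-Myr-Flag-DEST. It carries the human MAPK6 open reading frame (mitogen-activated protein kinase 6, also known as ERK3 or p97MAPK). In bacteria the plasmid is maintained under ampicillin selection, and the record recommends a recombination-deficient strain, a common precaution for retroviral vectors whose repeated sequences can recombine. In mammalian cells, a neomycin resistance marker allows transduced or transfected populations to be selected with G418. No feature table is provided, so the promoter driving the insert, the origin of replication and the arrangement of the viral elements are not stated in the record.

The ORF was first cloned into a Gateway entry vector and then transferred by LR recombination into the destination backbone. This places it in frame behind an N-terminal myristoylation signal and a Flag epitope, both supplied by the vector. A myristoylation sequence directs lipid modification that tethers the fusion protein to membranes, a strategy often used to promote activation of kinases. The Flag tag allows the expressed protein to be detected or immunoprecipitated.

The construct is one member of a myristoylated kinase ORF library made for integrative genomic screens for oncogenic kinases, in work that identified IKBKE as a breast cancer oncogene. It is suited to producing retrovirus for stable expression of membrane-targeted MAPK6 in mammalian cells. The depositors note that the gene's identity has been verified but that the clone has not been fully sequenced, so minor mutations cannot be excluded.
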