>Addgene plasmid #20526 | pWZL Neo Myr Flag MAPK6 | addgene partial sequence | sequence record 26351 | 20526 with pWZL-Fwd
CTCCTTCTCTAGGCGCCGGCCGGATCCAGAATTCGCCACCATGGGGTCTTCAAAATCTAAACCAAAGGAC
CCCAGCCAGCGCCGGCGCAGGATCCGAGGTTACCTTGACTACAAAGACGATGACGACAAGCAATTGACAA
GTTTGTACAAAAAAGTTGGCATGGCAGAGAAATTTGAAAGTCTCATGAACATTCATGGTTTTGATCTGGG
TTCTAGGTATATGGACTTAAAACCATTGGGTTGTGGAGGCAATGGCTTGGTTTTTTCTGCTGTAGACAAT
GACTGTGACAAAAGAGTAGCCATCAAGAAAATTGTCCTTACTGATCCCCAGAGTGTCAAACATGCTCTAC
GTGAAATCAAAATTATTAGAAGACTTGACCATGATAACATTGTGAAAGTGTTTGAGATTCTTGGTCCCAG
TGGAAGCCAATTAACAGACGATGTGGGCTCTCTTACGGAACTGAACAGTGTTTACATTGTTCAGGAGTAC
ATGGAGACAGACTTGGCTAATGTGCTGGAGCAGGGCCCTTTACTGGAAGAGCATGCCAGGCTTTTCATGT
ATCAGCTGCTACGGGGGCTCAAGTATATTCACTCTGCAAATGTACTGCACAGAGATCTCAAACCAGCTAA
TCTTTTCATTAATACGGAAGACTTGGTGCTGAAGATAGGTGACTTTGGTCTTGCACGGANCATGGNTCCT
CATTATTCCCATANGGGTCATCTTTCTGAAG
